Addgene plasmid #40815: pCMV5-ratERK2-I84A
Depositing lab: Natalie Ahn. Depositing organization: University of Colorado, Boulder. Publication: The gatekeeper residue controls autoactivation of ERK2 via a pathway of intramolecular connectivity. Emrick MA, Lee T, Starkey PJ, Mumby MC, Resing KA, Ahn NG. Proc Natl Acad Sci U S A. 2006 Nov 28;103(48):18101-6. Epub 2006 Nov 17. 10.1073/pnas.0608849103 PubMed 17114285.
Backbone
  Vector backbone: pCMV5
  Backbone manufacturer: David Russell, UTSW
  Backbone size w/o insert (bp): 4700
  Total vector size (bp): 6200
  Vector type: Mammalian Expression
Growth in bacteria
  Bacterial resistance: Ampicillin, 100 μg/mL
  Growth temperature: 37°C
  Growth strain: XL1 Blue
  Copy number: Unknown
Gene/Insert
  Gene/Insert name: MAPK1 (alt names: ERK2; p42)
  Species: R. norvegicus (rat)
  Insert size (bp): 1500
  Mutation: I84A
  GenBank ID: NM_053842
  Entrez Gene: Mapk1 (a.k.a. ERK-2, ERT1, Erk2, p42-MAPK)
  Promoter: CMV
  Tag / fusion protein: His6 (N terminal on backbone)
  Cloning method: Unknown
  Sequencing primers: 5′ CMV
Resource information
  A portion of this plasmid was derived from a plasmid made by: Melanie Cobb, UTSW
Terms and licenses: Academic/Nonprofit Terms; Industry Terms: Not Available to Industry
How to cite: pCMV5-ratERK2-I84A was a gift from Natalie Ahn (Addgene plasmid # 40815 ; http://n2t.net/addgene:40815 ; RRID:Addgene_40815)
