[The description below was written by a language model from this plasmid's Addgene catalogue record.]
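Description:
pCMV5-ratERK2-I84A is a mammalian expression plasmid built on the pCMV5 backbone (about 4.7 kb), carrying an insert of roughly 1.5 kb for a total size of about 6.2 kb. It is propagated in E. coli under ampicillin selection. The record gives no feature table, does not name the origin of replication, and lists the copy number and the cloning method as unknown.

The insert is rat (Rattus norvegicus) Mapk1, encoding the mitogen-activated protein kinase ERK2 (also called p42 MAPK), with a single point substitution, I84A, replacing isoleucine 84 with alanine. Expression is driven by the CMV promoter, a strong constitutive promoter suited to transient expression in transfected mammalian cells. The protein is produced with an N-terminal His6 tag, recorded as being supplied on the backbone side, which allows detection or metal-affinity capture of the expressed kinase. No mammalian selection marker or reporter is listed.

The associated publication concerns how the ERK2 gatekeeper residue controls autoactivation of the kinase through a pathway of intramolecular connectivity. This suggests the I84A mutant is one of a set of variants for probing how residues in that network affect ERK2 activity, although the record does not describe the specific phenotype of this substitution. The plasmid is therefore suited to expressing this mutant ERK2 in mammalian cells for comparison with wild-type or other mutant forms in studies of kinase regulation and MAP kinase signalling. Part of the construct derives from an earlier plasmid made in another laboratory.
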