>Addgene plasmid #40815 | pCMV5-ratERK2-I84A | addgene partial sequence | sequence record 54574 | CMV-F 5'-CGCAAATGGGCGGTAGGCGTG-3'
ACCGTCAGAATTCTAAGGAGGTTTAACCATGGCACATCACCATCACCATCACGCCATGGCGGCGGCGGCG
GCGGGCCCGGAGATGGTCCGCGGGCAGGTGTTCGACGTGGGGCCGCGCTACACTAATCTCTCGTACATCG
GAGAAGGCGCCTACGGCATGGTTTGTTCTGCTTATGATAATCTCAACAAAGTTCGAGTTGCTATCAAGAA
AATCAGTCCTTTTGAGCACCAGACCTACTGTCAGAGAACCCTGAGAGAGATAAAAATCCTACTGCGCTTC
AGACATGAGAATATTATCGGCGCCAATGACATCATCCGGGCACCAACCATTGAGCAGATGAAAGATGTAT
ATATAGTACAGGACCTCATGGAGACAGATCTTTACAAGCTCTTGAAGACACAGCACCTCAGCAATGATCA
TATCTGCTATTTTCTTTATCAGATCCTGAGAGGATTAAAGTATATACATTCAGCTAATGTTCTGCACCGT
GACCTCAAGCCTTCCAACCTCCTGCTGAACACCACTTGTGATCTCAAGATCTGTGACTTTGGCCTTGCCC
GTGTTGCAGATCCAGACCATGATCATACAGGGTTCTTGACAGAGTATGTAGCCACGCGTTGGTACAGAGC
TCCAGAAATTATGTTGAATTCCAAGGGTTATACCAAGTCCATTGATATTTGGTCTGTGGGCTGCATCCTG
GCAGAGATGCTATCCAACAGGCCTATCTTCCCAGGAAAGCATTACCTTGACCAGCTGAATCACATCCTGG
GTATTCTTGGATCTCCATCACAGGAAGATCTGAATTGTATAATAAATTTAA
